>Addgene plasmid #96806 | 5HT6-YFP-ThymosinBeta4(WT) | addgene full sequence | sequence record 182276 | Addgene NGS Result
ATAACCGTATTACCGCCATGCATTAGTTATTAATAGTAATCAATTACGGGGTCATTAGTTCATAGCCCAT
ATATGGAGTTCCGCGTTACATAACTTACGGTAAATGGCCCGCCTGGCTGACCGCCCAACGACCCCCGCCC
ATTGACGTCAATAATGACGTATGTTCCCATAGTAACGCCAATAGGGACTTTCCATTGACGTCAATGGGTG
GAGTATTTACGGTAAACTGCCCACTTGGCAGTACATCAAGTGTATCATATGCCAAGTACGCCCCCTATTG
ACGTCAATGACGGTAAATGGCCCGCCTGGCATTATGCCCAGTACATGACCTTATGGGACTTTCCTACTTG
GCAGTACATCTACGTATTAGTCATCGCTATTACCATGGTGATGCGGTTTTGGCAGTACATCAATGGGCGT
GGATAGCGGTTTGACTCACGGGGATTTCCAAGTCTCCACCCCATTGACGTCAATGGGAGTTTGTTTTGGC
ACCAAAATCAACGGGACTTTCCAAAATGTCGTAACAACTCCGCCCCATTGACGCAAATGGGCGGTAGGCG
TGTACGGTGGGAGGTCTATATAAGCAGAGCTGGTTTAGTGAACCGTCAGATCCGCTAGCGCCACCATGGT
TCCAGAGCCCGGCCCTGTCAACAGTAGCACCCCAGCCTGGGGCCCCGGGCCACCGCCAGCCCCAGGGGGC
AGCGGCTGGGTGGCCGCTGCGCTGTGCGTGGTCATCGTGCTGACGGCAGCCGCCAATTCGCTGCTGATCG
CGCTCATCTGCACGCAGCCCGCGCTGCGCAACACGTCTAACTTCTTCCTGGTGTCGCTCTTCACGTCGGA
CCTGATGGTGGGATTGGTGGTGATGCCCCCAGCCATGCTGAACGCGCTGTATGGGCGCTGGGTACTAGCT
CGCGGCCTCTGTCTGCTTTGGACCGCCTTCGACGTGATGTGCTGCAGCGCCTCCATTCTCAACCTCTGCC
TCATCAGCCTGGACCGCTACCTGCTCATCCTCTCGCCGCTGCGCTACAAGCTGCGCATGACAGCCCCGCG
TGCCCTGGCGCTCATCCTGGGTGCCTGGAGCCTCGCCGCGCTGGCCTCCTTCCTGCCCCTCTTGCTGGGC
TGGCATGAACTGGGCAAAGCTCGAACATCTGCCCCGGGCCAGTGCCGCCTATTGGCCAGCCTGCCTTATG
TCCTCGTGGCGTCCGGCGTCACCTTTTTCCTGCCTTCGGGTGCCATCTGCTTCACCTACTGCAGGATCTT
GCTGGCTGCCCGCAAGCAGGCGGTGCAAGTGGCCTCGCTCACCACGGGCACGGCTACGGCTGGCCAGGCC
TTGGAAACCTTGCAGGTGCCCAGGACACCACGCCCAGGGATGGAGTCTGCTGACAGTAGGCGTCTGACCA
CCAAGCATAGCAGGAAGGCCTTGAAGGCCAGCCTGACCCTCGGCATCCTGCTGAGCATGTTCTTTGTCAC
CTGGCTGCCCTTCTTTGTGGCCAGCATAGCTCAGGCCGTATGTGACTGCATCTCTCCAGGTCTCTTCGAT
GTCCTCACATGGCTGGGATACTGTAATAGCACCATGAACCCTATCATCTATCCCCTCTTCATGCGGGACT
TCAAGAGGGCCCTGGGCAGGTTCGTGCCGTGTGTCCACTGTCCCCCGGAGCACCGGGCCAGCCCCGCCTC
CCCCTCCATGTGGACCTCTCACAGTGGTGCCAGGCCAGGCCTCAGCCTGCAGCAGGTGCTGCCCCTGCCT
CTGCCACCCAACTCAGATTCAGACTCAGCTTCAGGGGGCACCTCGGGCCTGCAGCTCACAGCCCAGCTTT
TGCTGCCTGGAGAGGCGACCCGGGACCCCCCGCCACCCACCAGGGCCCCTACTGTGGTCAACTTCTTCGT
CACAGACTCTGTGGAGCCTGAGATACGGCAGCATCCACTTGGTTCCCCCATGAACAGTGCTGGTGGTAGC
GCAGGAGGACCGGTCGCCACCATGGTGAGCAAGGGCGAGGAGCTGTTCACCGGGGTGGTGCCCATCCTGG
TCGAGCTGGACGGCGACGTAAACGGCCACAAGTTCAGCGTGTCCGGCGAGGGCGAGGGCGATGCCACCTA
CGGCAAGCTGACCCTGAAGTTCATCTGCACCACCGGCAAGCTGCCCGTGCCCTGGCCCACCCTCGTGACC
ACCTTCGGCTACGGCCTGCAGTGCTTCGCCCGCTACCCCGACCACATGAAGCAGCACGACTTCTTCAAGT
CCGCCATGCCCGAAGGCTACGTCCAGGAGCGCACCATCTTCTTCAAGGACGACGGCAACTACAAGACCCG
CGCCGAGGTGAAGTTCGAGGGCGACACCCTGGTGAACCGCATCGAGCTGAAGGGCATCGACTTCAAGGAG
GACGGCAACATCCTGGGGCACAAGCTGGAGTACAACTACAACAGCCACAACGTCTATATCATGGCCGACA
AGCAGAAGAACGGCATCAAGGTGAACTTCAAGATCCGCCACAACATCGAGGACGGCAGCGTGCAGCTCGC
CGACCACTACCAGCAGAACACCCCCATCGGCGACGGCCCCGTGCTGCTGCCCGACAACCACTACCTGAGC
TACCAGTCCGCCCTGAGCAAAGACCCCAACGAGAAGCGCGATCACATGGTCCTGCTGGAGTTCGTGACCG
CCGCCGGGATCACTCTCGGCATGGACGAGCTGTACAAGTCCGGACTCAGATCTCGAGCTCAAGCTTCGAA
TTCGATGTCTGACAAACCCGATATGGCTGAGATCGAGAAATTCGATAAGTCGAAGTTGAAGAAAACAGAA
ACGCAAGAGAAAAATCCTCTGCCTTCAAAAGAAACAATTGAACAAGAGAAGCAAGCTGGCGAATCGGGAT
CCACCGGATCTAGATAACTGATCATAATCAGCCATACCACATTTGTAGAGGTTTTACTTGCTTTAAAAAA
CCTCCCACACCTCCCCCTGAACCTGAAACATAAAATGAATGCAATTGTTGTTGTTAACTTGTTTATTGCA
GCTTATAATGGTTACAAATAAAGCAATAGCATCACAAATTTCACAAATAAAGCATTTTTTTCACTGCATT
CTAGTTGTGGTTTGTCCAAACTCATCAATGTATCTTAAGGCGTAAATTGTAAGCGTTAATATTTTGTTAA
AATTCGCGTTAAATTTTTGTTAAATCAGCTCATTTTTTAACCAATAGGCCGAAATCGGCAAAATCCCTTA
TAAATCAAAAGAATAGACCGAGATAGGGT
[37 nt withheld, positions 3250-3286]
AAAGAACGTGGACTCCAACGTCAAAGG
[49 nt withheld, positions 3314-3362]
T
[91 nt withheld, positions 3364-3454]
G
[124 nt withheld, positions 3456-3579]
CAGGTGGCACTTTTCGGGGAAATGTGCGCGGAACCCCTATTTGTTTATTTTTCTAAATACATTCAAATAT
GTATCCGCTCATGAGACAATAACCCTGATAAATGCTTCAATAATATTGAAAAAGGAAGAGTCCTGAGGCG
GAAAGAACCAGCTGTGGAATGTGTGTCAGTTAGGGTGTGGAAAGTCCCCAGGCTCCCCAGCAGGCAGAAG
TATGCAAAGCATGCATCTCAATTAGTCAGCAACCAGGTGTGGAAAGTCCCCAGGCTCCCCAGCAGGCAGA
AGTATGCAAAGCATGCATCTCAATTAGTCAGCAACCATAGTCCCGCCCCTAACTCCGCCCATCCCGCCCC
TAACTCCGCCCAGTTCCGCCCATTCTCCGCCCCATGGCTGACTAATTTTTTTTATTTATGCAGAGGCCGA
GGCCGCCTCGGCCTCTGAGCTATTCCAGAAGTAGTGAGGAGGCTTTTTTGGAGGCCTAGGCTTTTGCAAA
GATCGATCAAGAGACAGGATGAGGATCGTTTCGCATGATTGAACAAGATGGATTGCACGCAGGTTCTCCG
GCCGCTTGGGTGGAGAGGCTATTCGGCTATGACTGGGCACAACAGACAATCGGCTGCTCTGATGCCGCCG
TGTTCCGGCTGTCAGCGCAGGGGCGCCCGGTTCTTTTTGTCAAGACCGACCTGTCCGGTGCCCTGAATGA
ACTGCAAGACGAGGCAGCGCGGCTATCGTGGCTGGCCACGACGGGCGTTCCTTGCGCAGCTGTGCTCGAC
GTTGTCACTGAAGCGGGAAGGGACTGGCTGCTATTGGGCGAAGTGCCGGGGCAGGATCTCCTGTCATCTC
ACCTTGCTCCTGCCGAGAAAGTATCCATCATGGCTGATGCAATGCGGCGGCTGCATACGCTTGATCCGGC
TACCTGCCCATTCGACCACCAAGCGAAACATCGCATCGAGCGAGCACGTACTCGGATGGAAGCCGGTCTT
GTCGATCAGGATGATCTGGACGAAGAGCATCAGGGGCTCGCGCCAGCCGAACTGTTCGCCAGGCTCAAGG
CGAGCATGCCCGACGGCGAGGATCTCGTCGTGACCCATGGCGATGCCTGCTTGCCGAATATCATGGTGGA
AAATGGCCGCTTTTCTGGATTCATCGACTGTGGCCGGCTGGGTGTGGCGGACCGCTATCAGGACATAGCG
TTGGCTACCCGTGATATTGCTGAAGAGCTTGGCGGCGAATGGGCTGACCGCTTCCTCGTGCTTTACGGTA
TCGCCGCTCCCGATTCGCAGCGCATCGCCTTCTATCGCCTTCTTGACGAGTTCTTCTGAGCGGGACTCTG
GGGTTCGAAATGACCGACCAAGCGACGCCCAACCTGCCATCACGAGATTTCGATTCCACCGCCGCCTTCT
ATGAAAGGTTGGGCTTCGGAATCGTTTTCCGGGACGCCGGCTGGATGATCCTCCAGCGCGGGGATCTCAT
GCTGGAGTTCTTCGCCCACCCTAGGGGGAGGCTAACTGAAACACGGAAGGAGACAATACCGGAAGGAACC
CGCGCTATGACGGCAATAAAAAGACAGAATAAAACGCACGGTGTTGGGTCGTTTGTTCATAAACGCGGGG
TTCGGTCCCAGGGCTGGCACTCTGTCGATACCCCACCGAGACCCCATTGGGGCCAATACGCCCGCGTTTC
TTCCTTTTCCCCACCCCACCCCCCAAGTTCGGGTGAAGGCCCAGGGCTCGCAGCCAACGTCGGGGCGGCA
GGCCCTGCCATAGCCTCAGGTTACTCATATATACTTTAGATTGATTTAAAACTTCATTTTTAATTTAAAA
GGATCTAGGTGAAGATCCTTTTTGATAATCTCATGACCAAAATCCCTTAACGTGAGTTTTCGTTCCACTG
AGCGTCAGACCCCGTAGAAAAGATCAAAGGATCTTCTTGAGATCCTTTTTTTCTGCGCGTAATCTGCTGC
TTGCAAACAAAAAAACCACCGCTACCAGCGGTGGTTTGTTTGCCGGATCAAGAGCTACCAACTCTTTTTC
CGAAGGTAACTGGCTTCAGCAGAGCGCAGATACCAAATACTGTTCTTCTAGTGTAGCCGTAGTTAGGCCA
CCACTTCAAGAACTCTGTAGCACCGCCTACATACCTCGCTCTGCTAATCCTGTTACCAGTGGCTGCTGCC
AGTGGCGATAAGTCGTGTCTTACCGGGTTGGACTCAAGACGATAGTTACCGGATAAGGCGCAGCGGTCGG
GCTGAACGGGGGGTTCGTGCACACAGCCCAGCTTGGAGCGAACGACCTACACCGAACTGAGATACCTACA
GCGTGAGCTATGAGAAAGCGCCACGCTTCCCGAAGGGAGAAAGGCGGACAGGTATCCGGTAAGCGGCAGG
GTCGGAACAGGAGAGCGCACGAGGGAGCTTCCAGGGGGAAACGCCTGGTATCTTTATAGTCCTGTCGGGT
TTCGCCACCTCTGACTTGAGCGTCGATTTTTGTGATGCTCGTCAGGGGGGCGGAGCCTATGGAAAAACGC
CAGCAACGCGGCCTTTTTACGGTTCCTGGCCTTTTGCTGGCCTTTTGCTCACATGTTCTTTCCTGCGTTA
TCCCCTGATTCTGTGG
Features (pLannotate 1.2.2; 16 found; start..end, strand, type, name):
     84..387     +  enhancer       CMV enhancer: human cytomegalovirus immediate early enhancer
    388..591     +  promoter       CMV promoter: human cytomegalovirus (CMV) immediate early promoter
    626..1945    +  CDS            Htr6: 5HT6R_MOUSE - Experimental evidence at protein level: Swiss-Prot protein existence level 1. This is one of the several different receptors for 5- hydroxytryptamine (serotonin), a biogenic hormone that function as a neurotransmitter, a hormone, and a mitogen. The activity of this receptor is mediated by G proteins that stimulate adenylate cyclase. It has a high affinity for tricyclic psychotropic drugs (By similarity). Controls pyramidal neurons migration during corticogenesis, through the regulation of CDK5 activity (PubMed:25078650). Is an activator of TOR signaling (PubMed:23027611). From Mu
   1982..2698    +  CDS            EYFP: EYFP is a basic (constitutively fluorescent) green/yellow fluorescent protein published in 1996, derived from Aequorea victoria. It is reported to be a very rapidly-maturing weak dimer with high acid sensitivity.
   2699..2733    +  misc_feature   MCS (fragment): multiple cloning site
   2735..2866    +  CDS            TMSB4: TYB4_BOVIN - Also known as THYB4. Experimental evidence at protein level: Swiss-Prot protein existence level 1. Seraspenide inhibits the entry of hematopoietic pluripotent stem cells into the S-phase. From Bos taurus (Bovine).
   2889..2973    +  CDS            large T antigen (fragment): large T antigen from SV40 (simian virus 40)
   2996..3117    +  polyA_signal   SV40 poly(A) signal: SV40 polyadenylation signal
   3151..3579    -  rep_origin     f1 ori (sequence partly withheld): f1 bacteriophage origin of replication; arrow indicates direction of (+) strand synthesis
   3606..3710    +  promoter       AmpR promoter: bla
   3712..4069    +  promoter       SV40 promoter: SV40 enhancer and early promoter
   4104..4898    +  CDS            NeoR/KanR: aminoglycoside phosphotransferase from Tn5; aph(3')-II (or nptII); confers resistance to neomycin, kanamycin, and G418 (Geneticin®)
   4919..5071    +  CDS            ble (fragment): BLE_KLEPN - Experimental evidence at protein level: Swiss-Prot protein existence level 1. Binding protein with a strong affinity to the bleomycin family of antibiotics. Binds to CL990; an antimitotic-antibiotic compound. From Klebsiella pneumoniae.
   5130..5177    +  polyA_signal   HSV TK poly(A) signal: herpes simplex virus thymidine kinase polyadenylation signal (Cole and Stacy, 1985)
   5268..5284    -  polyA_signal   bGH poly(A) signal (fragment): bovine growth hormone polyadenylation signal
   5506..6094    +  rep_origin     ori: high-copy-number ColE1/pMB1/pBR322/pUC origin of replication
