[The description below was written by a language model from this plasmid's Addgene catalogue record and pLannotate feature annotations shown in this document.]
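Description:
5HT6-YFP-ThymosinBeta4(WT) is a mammalian expression plasmid of about 6.2 kb built on the Clontech eYFP-C1 backbone. It is propagated in E. coli through a high-copy ColE1/pUC-type origin and selected with kanamycin. The resistance cassette is the usual dual-purpose arrangement for this vector family. A bacterial (bla-type) promoter and the SV40 enhancer/early promoter sit in tandem upstream of the Tn5 NeoR/KanR gene, which ends in an HSV TK polyadenylation signal. The same marker therefore gives kanamycin resistance in bacteria and can support G418 selection in mammalian cells. An f1 origin is also present. The short annotated fragments of ble, SV40 large T antigen and a bGH poly(A) appear to be backbone remnants or partial annotation matches rather than functional elements.

The payload is a single tripartite fusion driven by the human CMV immediate early enhancer and promoter and terminated by an SV40 poly(A) signal. The order of parts is the mouse serotonin receptor 5HT6 (Htr6), then EYFP, a residual stretch of multiple cloning site, and thymosin beta-4. The catalogue lists the thymosin beta-4 insert as mouse Tmsb4x; the automated annotation matched it to the bovine orthologue, presumably because this small protein is highly conserved. According to the stated purpose, the 5HT6 portion acts as a targeting module that places the fusion in the primary cilium membrane. EYFP allows its localisation to be seen by fluorescence microscopy, and the wild-type thymosin beta-4 portion supplies G-actin binding. The construct thus concentrates a G-actin-binding protein at the ciliary membrane. The associated publication concerns ciliary membrane remodelling, cilia excision and cell cycle progression.
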