Addgene plasmid #96806: 5HT6-YFP-ThymosinBeta4(WT)
Purpose: cilia-membrane-targeted G-actin-binding protein
Depositing lab: Takanari Inoue. Publication: Dynamic Remodeling of Membrane Composition Drives Cell Cycle through Primary Cilia Excision. Phua SC, Chiba S, Suzuki M, Su E, Roberson EC, Pusapati GV, Setou M, Rohatgi R, Reiter JF, Ikegami K, Inoue T. Cell. 2017 Jan 12;168(1-2):264-279.e15. doi: 10.1016/j.cell.2016.12.032. Epub 2017 Jan 12. PubMed 28086093.
Backbone
  Vector backbone: eYFP-C1
  Backbone manufacturer: Clontech
  Vector type: Mammalian Expression
Growth in bacteria
  Bacterial resistance: Kanamycin, 50 μg/mL
  Growth temperature: 37°C
  Growth strain: DH5alpha
  Copy number: Unknown
Gene/Insert
  Gene/Insert name: 5HT6-YFP-ThymosinBeta4
  Species: M. musculus (mouse)
  Entrez Gene: Tmsb4x (a.k.a. Ptmb, Ptmb4, Tb4, Tbeta, Tbeta4)
  Tag / fusion protein: YFP
Terms and licenses: Academic/Nonprofit Terms; Industry Terms: Not Available to Industry
How to cite: 5HT6-YFP-ThymosinBeta4(WT) was a gift from Takanari Inoue (Addgene plasmid # 96806 ; http://n2t.net/addgene:96806 ; RRID:Addgene_96806)
